>Addgene plasmid #13733 | cmv 16 E7 Flag/HA | addgene partial sequence | sequence record 20027 | Bglob-intron-F 5'-ctggtcatcatcctgccttt-3'
TACTCTGAGTCCAAACCGGGCCCCTCTGCTAACCATGTTCATGCCTTCTTCTCTTTCCTACAGCTCCTGG
GCAACGTGCTGGTTGTTGTGCTGTCTCATCATTTTGGCAAAGAATTCCTCGACGGATCCATGCATGGAGA
TACACCTACATTGCATGAATATATGTTAGATTTGCAACCAGAGACAACTGATCTCTACTGTTATGAGCAA
TTAAATGACAGCTCAGAGGAGGAGGATGAAATAGATGGTCCAGCTGGACAAGCAGAACCGGACAGAGCCC
ATTACAATATTGTAACCTTTTGTTGCAAGTGTGACTCTACGCTTCGGTTGTGCGTACAAAGCACACACGT
AGACATTCGTACTTTGGAAGACCTGTTAATGGGCACACTAGGAATTGTGTGCCCCATCTGTTCTCAGAAA
CCAGCGGCCGCTGGAGGAGACTACAAGGACGACGATGACAAGTCGGCCGCTGGAGGATACCCCTACGACG
TGCCCGACTACGCCTAGGGATCCGTCGAGGAATTCACTCCTCAGGTGCAGGCTGCCTATCAGAAGGTGGT
GGCTGGTGTGGCCAATGCCCTGGCTCACAAATACCACTGAGATCTTTTTCCCTCTGCCAAAAATTATGGG
GACATCATGAAGCCCCTTGAGCATCTGACTTCTGGCTAATAAAGGAAATTTATTTTCATTGCAATAGTGT
