[The description below was written by a language model from this plasmid's Addgene catalogue record.]
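Description:
cmv 16 E7 Flag/HA is a mammalian expression plasmid built on the pCMV bam neo backbone (about 6.55 kb without insert) that carries the E7 oncoprotein gene of human papillomavirus type 16. The roughly 300 bp E7 coding region was inserted by restriction cloning into a BamHI site, which is retained on both sides of the insert, so the fragment can be excised with a single enzyme. Its orientation is not documented by the cloning sites themselves. The E7 protein is fused at its C terminus to both Flag and HA epitope tags, an arrangement that allows detection with either antibody and suits sequential two-step affinity purification of E7 and its associated cellular proteins. The record lists the insert species as human, but the gene is viral in origin, from a virus that infects human cells.

No feature table is provided, so the regulatory elements are not explicitly annotated. The plasmid and backbone names indicate a CMV promoter driving expression, and the listed sequencing primers, which anneal to a beta-globin intron and a beta-globin polyadenylation region, suggest that the insert sits between these processing elements. In bacteria the plasmid is maintained at high copy number under ampicillin selection. In mammalian cells a neomycin resistance marker permits selection of stable transfectants with G418. The associated publication concerns the effect of E7 on the localization and function of steroid receptor coactivator 1, consistent with use of this construct for transient or stable expression of tagged E7 in studies of its interactions with host proteins.
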