Addgene plasmid #13733: cmv 16 E7 Flag/HA
Depositing lab: Karl Munger. Publication: Human papillomavirus E7 oncoprotein dysregulates steroid receptor coactivator 1 localization and function. Baldwin A, Huh KW, Munger K. J Virol. 2006 Jul . 80(13):6669-77. 10.1128/JVI.02497-05 PubMed 16775354.
Backbone
  Vector backbone: pCMV bam neo
  Backbone size w/o insert (bp): 6550
  Vector type: Mammalian Expression
  Selectable markers: Neomycin (select with G418)
Growth in bacteria
  Bacterial resistance: Ampicillin, 100 μg/mL
  Growth temperature: 37°C
  Growth strain: DH5alpha
  Copy number: High Copy
Gene/Insert
  Gene/Insert name: HPV 16 E7
  Species: H. sapiens (human)
  Insert size (bp): 300
  GenBank ID: AY089955
  Entrez Gene: E7 (a.k.a. HpV16gp2)
  Tag / fusion protein: HA (C terminal on insert); Flag (C terminal on insert)
  Cloning method: Restriction Enzyme; 5′ cloning site BamH1 (not destroyed); 3′ cloning site BamH1 (not destroyed)
  Sequencing primers: 5′ B glob intron-F; 3′ B glob-pA-R
Terms and licenses: Academic/Nonprofit Terms; Industry Terms: Not Available to Industry
How to cite: cmv 16 E7 Flag/HA was a gift from Karl Munger (Addgene plasmid # 13733 ; http://n2t.net/addgene:13733 ; RRID:Addgene_13733)
